LOCUS       pTE5444_[PT7-lacO-g19lead-10xHisTag-phi29_DNAP_PovSak] 5524 bp DNA circular UNA 22-NOV-2024
DEFINITION  Expression vector for N-terminal His-tagged phi29 DNA polymerase
            PovSak.
ACCESSION   urn.local.barthels.z-ihb0yg2
VERSION     urn.local.barthels.z-ihb0yg2
KEYWORDS    .
SOURCE
  ORGANISM  .
FEATURES             Location/Qualifiers
     promoter        31..48
                     /note="T7 RNA polymerase promoter"
                     /regulatory_class="promoter"
                     /note="Derived using Geneious Prime 2020.1.2 'Annotate from
                     Database' based on nucleotide similarity"
                     /Transferred_From="T7"
                     /Transferred_Similarity="100.00%"
                     /Primary_Match="100.00%; Adjusted-Interval-0:0/0; T7"
                     /label="T7"
     Operator        54..70
                     /kind="operator"
                     /note="Lac operon operator"
                     /note="Derived using Geneious Prime 2020.1.2 'Annotate from
                     Database' based on nucleotide similarity"
                     /Transferred_From="lacO"
                     /Transferred_Similarity="100.00%"
                     /Primary_Match="100.00%; Adjusted-Interval-0:0/0; lacO"
                     /modified_by="BarthelS"
                     /label="lacO"
     RBS             104..110
                     /note="T7 phage, gene 10 translational enhancer sequence -
                     ribosome-binding site"
                     /regulatory_class="ribosome_binding_site"
                     /note="Derived using Geneious Prime 2020.1.2 'Annotate from
                     Database' based on nucleotide similarity"
                     /Transferred_From="T7 transl en RBS"
                     /Transferred_Similarity="100.00%"
                     /Primary_Match="100.00%; Adjusted-Interval-0:0/0; T7 transl
                     en RBS"
                     /modified_by="BarthelS"
                     /label="RBS"
     CDS             118..1908
                     /created_by="BarthelS"
                     /modified_by="BarthelS"
                     /label="10xHis-phi29 DNAP 'PovSak'"
     misc_feature    124..153
                     /kind="tag"
                     /note="6X polyhistidine tag used for protein purification"
                     /Color="#FFFFB9"
                     /note="Derived using Geneious Prime 2020.1.2 'Annotate from
                     Database' based on protein similarity"
                     /Transferred_From="polyhistidine"
                     /Transferred_Translation_Similarity="100.00%"
                     /Primary_Match="100.00%; Adjusted-Interval-0:0/0;
                     polyhistidine"
                     /Alternative_Match="100.00%; Adjusted-Interval-0:3/3;
                     polyhistidine"
                     /label="polyhistidine"
     misc_feature    166..177
                     /kind="recognition site"
                     /note="factor Xa recognition and cleavage site"
                     /note="Derived using Geneious Prime 2020.1.2 'Annotate from
                     Database' based on protein similarity"
                     /Transferred_From="factor XA site"
                     /Transferred_Translation_Similarity="100.00%"
                     /Primary_Match="100.00%; Adjusted-Interval-0:0/0; factor XA
                     site"
                     /label="factor XA site"
     unsure          202..204
                     /created_by="IslomjonK"
                     /modified_by="BarthelS"
                     /label="M8R"
     unsure          331..333
                     /created_by="IslomjonK"
                     /modified_by="BarthelS"
                     /label="V51A"
     unsure          469..471
                     /created_by="IslomjonK"
                     /modified_by="BarthelS"
                     /label="M97T"
     unsure          769..771
                     /created_by="IslomjonK"
                     /modified_by="BarthelS"
                     /label="G197D"
     unsure          841..843
                     /created_by="IslomjonK"
                     /modified_by="BarthelS"
                     /label="E221K"
     unsure          1843..1845
                     /created_by="BarthelS"
                     /modified_by="BarthelS"
                     /label="K555T"
     unsure          1888..1890
                     /created_by="BarthelS"
                     /modified_by="BarthelS"
                     /label="D570N"
     terminator      1950..2007
                     /created_by="Daniel"
                     /label="Terminator"
     primer_bind     complement(2011..2030)
                     /Mismatches=0 /%GC="55.0"
                     /Hairpin_Tm="47.0"
                     /Self_Dimer_Tm="15.9"
                     /Tm="60.0"
                     /Sequence="GAAGCCTGCATAACGCGAAG"
                     /created_by="primer3"
                     /note="Derived using Geneious Prime 2023.1.2 'Annotate from
                     Database' based on nucleotide similarity"
                     /Transferred_From="oSB0020_lvl0_seq_rev"
                     /Transferred_Similarity="100.00%"
                     /Primary_Match="100.00%; Adjusted-Interval-0:0/0;
                     oSB0020_lvl0_seq_r ev"
                     /label="oSB0020_lvl0_seq_rev"
     rep_origin      complement(2201..2789)
                     /created_by="Daniel"
                     /modified_by="Daniel"
                     /label="pMB1"
     primer_bind     2423..2443
                     /Sequence="GGTGTAGGTCGTTCGCTCCAA"
                     /Tm="62.4" /%GC="57.1"
                     /Hairpin_Tm="None"
                     /Self_Dimer_Tm="8.3"
                     /created_by="Hoffmann-Becking"
                     /note="Derived using Geneious Prime 2023.1.2 'Annotate from
                     Database' based on nucleotide similarity"
                     /Transferred_From="pSB0112_0_04_phi29 DNAP (p2)"
                     /Transferred_Similarity="100.00%"
                     /Primary_Match="100.00%; Adjusted-Interval-0:0/0;
                     oMHB010_qPCR_fw_pMB1_rep_origin_E (pSB0112_0_0 4_phi29 DNAP
                     (p2))"
                     /Alternative_Match="100.00%; Adjusted-Interval-0:0/0;
                     oMHB010_qPCR_fw_pMB1_rep_origin_E (pSB0112_0_0 4_phi29 DNAP
                     (p2))"
                     /Alternative_Match="100.00%; Adjusted-Interval-0:0/0;
                     oMHB010_qPCR_fw_pMB1_rep_origin_E (pSB0112_0_0 4_phi29 DNAP
                     (p2) (digested by EcoRI))"
                     /label="oMHB010_qPCR_fw_pMB1_rep_origin_E"
     primer_bind     complement(2559..2582)
                     /Sequence="CCTCGCTCTGCTAATCCTGTTACC"
                     /Tm="62.8" /%GC="54.2"
                     /Hairpin_Tm="None"
                     /Self_Dimer_Tm="None"
                     /created_by="BarthelS"
                     /note="Derived using Geneious Prime 2023.1.2 'Annotate from
                     Database' based on nucleotide similarity"
                     /Transferred_From="oMHB011_qPCR_rev_pMB1_E"
                     /Transferred_Similarity="100.00%"
                     /Primary_Match="100.00%; Adjusted-Interval-0:0/0;
                     oMHB011_qPCR_rev_pM B1_E"
                     /Alternative_Match="100.00%; Adjusted-Interval-0:0/0;
                     oMHB011_qPCR_rev_pM B1_E"
                     /label="oMHB011_qPCR_rev_pMB1_E"
     terminator      2972..3066
                     /created_by="Daniel"
                     /label="Terminator"
     CDS             complement(3087..3746)
                     /created_by="Daniel"
                     /label="cat"
     terminator      3930..3973
                     /created_by="Daniel"
                     /label="Terminator"
     regulatory      4052..4073
                     /note="catabolite activator protein binding site"
                     /regulatory_class="other"
                     /note="Derived using Geneious Prime 2020.1.2 'Annotate from
                     Database' based on nucleotide similarity"
                     /Transferred_From="CAP BS"
                     /Transferred_Similarity="95.45%"
                     /Primary_Match="95.45%; Adjusted-Interval-0:0/0; CAP BS"
                     /label="CAP BS"
     CDS             complement(<4086..5168)
                     /gene="lacI"
                     /SECDrawAs="Gene"
                     /SECStyleId=1
                     /modified_by="BarthelS"
                     /label="lacI CDS"
     promoter        complement(5169..5246)
                     /note="lacIq promoter region"
                     /regulatory_class="promoter"
                     /note="Derived using Geneious Prime 2020.1.2 'Annotate from
                     Database' based on nucleotide similarity"
                     /Transferred_From="lacIq"
                     /Transferred_Similarity="98.72%"
                     /Primary_Match="98.72%; Adjusted-Interval-0:0/0; lacIq"
                     /label="lacIq"
     primer_bind     5513..3
                     /created_by="BarthelS"
                     /Sequence="ATGCGTCCGGCGTAG"
                     /Tm="55.9" /%GC="66.7"
                     /Hairpin_Tm="47.9"
                     /Self_Dimer_Tm="17.4"
                     /modified_by="BarthelS"
                     /note="Derived using Geneious Prime 2023.1.2 'Annotate from
                     Database' based on nucleotide similarity"
                     /Transferred_From="oSB0118_pETup42bp"
                     /Transferred_Similarity="100.00%"
                     /Primary_Match="100.00%; Adjusted-Interval-0:0/0;
                     oSB0118_pETup42bp< /a>"
                     /Alternative_Match="100.00%; Adjusted-Interval-0:0/0;
                     oSB0118_pETup42bp< /a>"
                     /label="oSB0118_pETup42bp"
ORIGIN
        1 tagaggatcg agatctcgat cccgcgaaat taatacgact cactataggg gaattgtgag
       61 cggataacaa ttcccctcta gaaataattt tgtttaactt taagaaggag atataccatg
      121 ggccatcatc atcatcatca tcatcatcat cacagcagcg gccatatcga aggtcgtcat
      181 gggtctcgaa tgccgcgtaa acgttacagc tgcgattttg aaacgacgac gaaagttgaa
      241 gattgccgtg tctgggccta tggttatatg aacatcgaag accattcaga atataaaatt
      301 ggcaactcgc tggatgaatt tatggcgtgg gcgctgaaag ttcaggccga cctgtacttc
      361 cacaatctga aatttgatgg tgcgttcatt atcaactggc tggaacgtaa tggctttaaa
      421 tggagcgccg atggtctgcc gaacacctat aatacgatta tctctcgtac cggccaatgg
      481 tatatgattg atatctgcct gggctacaaa ggtaaacgca aaattcatac cgtgatctat
      541 gacagcctga aaaaactgcc gtttccggtg aagaaaattg cgaaagattt caaactgacc
      601 gtcctgaaag gcgatattga ctatcacaaa gaacgtccgg ttggttacaa aatcacgccg
      661 gaagaatatg cgtacattaa aaacgatatc cagattatcg cagaagctct gctgattcag
      721 tttaaacaag gcctggatcg catgaccgcc ggcagtgact ccctgaaaga tttcaaagat
      781 atcatcacca cgaaaaaatt taagaaagtg ttcccgaccc tgagcctggg tctggataaa
      841 aaagttcgtt atgcataccg cggcggtttt acgtggctga acgaccgttt caaagaaaaa
      901 gaaattggcg agggtatggt ctttgatgtg aatagtctgt atccggctca gatgtactcc
      961 cgcctgctgc cgtatggcga accgatcgtt ttcgagggta aatatgtctg ggatgaagac
     1021 tacccgctgc atattcagca catccgttgt gaatttgaac tgaaagaagg ctatattccg
     1081 accattcaaa tcaaacgtag ccgcttctat aagggtaacg aatacctgaa aagctctggc
     1141 ggtgaaatcg cagacctgtg gctgagtaac gtcgatctgg aactgatgaa agaacattac
     1201 gatctgtaca acgttgaata catctccggc ctgaaattta aagccaccac gggtctgttt
     1261 aaagatttca ttgacaaatg gacctacatc aaaaccacgt ctgaaggtgc aatcaaacag
     1321 ctggctaaac tgatgctgaa cagcctgtat ggcaaatttg catctaatcc ggatgttacc
     1381 ggtaaagtcc cgtacctgaa agaaaatggc gctctgggtt ttcgcctggg cgaagaagaa
     1441 accaaagatc cggtgtatac gccgatgggt gttttcatta ccgcgtgggc acgttacacc
     1501 accatcaccg ccgcacaagc gtgctatgac cgcattatct actgtgatac cgactcaatt
     1561 catctgaccg gcacggaaat cccggatgtg attaaagata tcgttgaccc gaaaaaactg
     1621 ggttattggg cacacgaatc gacctttaaa cgtgctaaat acctgcgcca gaaaacgtac
     1681 atccaagaca tctacatgaa agaagtcgat ggcaaactgg tggaaggttc accggatgac
     1741 tataccgaca ttaaattttc ggtgaaatgc gccggcatga ccgataaaat taagaaagaa
     1801 gtgacgttcg aaaatttcaa agtgggtttc agtcgcaaaa tgaccccgaa accggtccaa
     1861 gttccgggcg gcgttgtgct ggtcgataac accttcacga tcaaataagc tttgagacca
     1921 ctcatcgcga ctagtagcgg ccgctgcagt ccggcaaaaa agggcaaggt gtcaccaccc
     1981 tgcccttttt ctttaaaacc gaaaagatta cttcgcgtta tgcaggcttc ctcgctcact
     2041 gactcgctgc gctcggtcgt tcggctgcgg cgagcggtat cagctcactc aaaggcggta
     2101 atacggttat ccacagaatc aggggataac gcaggaaaga acatgtgagc aaaaggccag
     2161 caaaagccag gaaccgtaaa aaggccgcgt tgctggcgtt tttccacagg ctccgccccc
     2221 ctgacgagca tcacaaaaat cgacgctcaa gtcagaggtg gcgaaacccg acaggactat
     2281 aaagatacca ggcgtttccc cctggaagct ccctcgtgcg ctctcctgtt ccgaccctgc
     2341 cgcttaccgg atacctgtcc gcctttctcc cttcgggaag cgtggcgctt tctcatagct
     2401 cacgctgtag gtatctcagt tcggtgtagg tcgttcgctc caagctgggc tgtgtgcacg
     2461 aaccccccgt tcagcccgac cgctgcgcct tatccggtaa ctatcgtctt gagtccaacc
     2521 cggtaagaca cgacttatcg ccactggcag cagccactgg taacaggatt agcagagcga
     2581 ggtatgtagg cggtgctaca gagttcttga agtggtggcc taactacggc tacactagaa
     2641 gaacagtatt tggtatctgc gctctgctga agccagttac cttcggaaaa agagttggta
     2701 gctcttgatc cggcaaacaa accaccgctg gtagcggtgg tttttttgtt tgcaagcagc
     2761 agattacgcg cagaaaaaaa ggatctcaag aagatccttt gatcttttct acggggtctg
     2821 acgctcagtg gaacgaaaac tcacgttaag ggattttggt catgagatta tcaaaaagga
     2881 tcttcaccta gatcctttta aattaaaaat gaagttttaa atcaatctaa agtatatatg
     2941 agtaaacttg gtctgacagc tcgaggcttg gattctcacc aataaaaaac gcccggcggc
     3001 aaccgagcgt tctgaacaaa tccagatgga gttctgaggt cattactgga tctatcaaca
     3061 ggagtccaag cgagctcgat atcaaattac gccccgccct gccactcatc gcagtactgt
     3121 tgtaattcat taagcattct gccgacatgg aagccatcac aaacggcatg atgaacctga
     3181 atcgccagcg gcatcagcac cttgtcgcct tgcgtataat atttgcccat ggtgaaaacg
     3241 ggggcgaaga agttgtccat attggccacg tttaaatcaa aactggtgaa actcacccag
     3301 ggattggctg aaacgaaaaa catattctca ataaaccctt tagggaaata ggccaggttt
     3361 tcaccgtaac acgccacatc ttgcgaatat atgtgtagaa actgccggaa atcgtcgtgg
     3421 tattcactcc agagcgatga aaacgtttca gtttgctcat ggaaaacggt gtaacaaggg
     3481 tgaacactat cccatatcac cagctcaccg tctttcattg ccatacgaaa ttccggatga
     3541 gcattcatca ggcgggcaag aatgtgaata aaggccggat aaaacttgtg cttatttttc
     3601 tttacggtct ttaaaaaggc cgtaatatcc agctgaacgg tctggttata ggtacattga
     3661 gcaactgact gaaatgcctc aaaatgttct ttacgatgcc attgggatat atcaacggtg
     3721 gtatatccag tgattttttt ctccatttta gcttccttag ctcctgaaaa tctcgataac
     3781 tcaaaaaata cgcccggtag tgatcttatt tcattatggt gaaagttgga acctcttacg
     3841 tgcccgatca actcgagtgc cacctgacgt ctaagaaacc attattatca tgacattaac
     3901 ctataaaaat aggcgtatca cgaggcagaa tttcagataa aaaaaatcct tagctttcgc
     3961 taaggatgat ttctggaatt cgcggccgct tctagagcga tgagtctggg ttgaaggctc
     4021 tcaagggcat cggtcgagat cccggtgcct aatgagtgag ctaacttaca ttaattgcgt
     4081 tgcgctcact gcccgctttc cagtcgggaa acctgtcgtg ccagctgcat taatgaatcg
     4141 gccaacgcgc ggggagaggc ggtttgcgta ttgggcgcca gggtggtttt tcttttcacc
     4201 agtgagactg gcaacagctg attgcccttc accgcctggc cctgagagag ttgcagcaag
     4261 cggtccacgc tggtttgccc cagcaggcga aaatcctgtt tgatggtggt taacggcggg
     4321 atataacatg agctgtcttc ggtatcgtcg tatcccacta ccgagatatc cgcaccaacg
     4381 cgcagcccgg actcggtaat ggcgcgcatt gcgcccagcg ccatctgatc gttggcaacc
     4441 agcatcgcag tgggaacgat gccctcattc agcatttgca tggtttgttg aaaaccggac
     4501 atggcactcc agtcgccttc ccgttccgct atcggctgaa tttgattgcg agtgagatat
     4561 ttatgccagc cagccagacg cagacgcgcc gagacagaac ttaatgggcc cgctaacagc
     4621 gcgatttgct ggtgacccaa tgcgaccaga tgctccacgc ccagtcgcgt accgtcttca
     4681 tgggagaaaa taatactgtt gatgggtgtc tggtcagaga catcaagaaa taacgccgga
     4741 acattagtgc aggcagcttc cacagcaatg gcatcctggt catccagcgg atagttaatg
     4801 atcagcccac tgacgcgttg cgcgagaaga ttgtgcaccg ccgctttaca ggcttcgacg
     4861 ccgcttcgtt ctaccatcga caccaccacg ctggcaccca gttgatcggc gcgagattta
     4921 atcgccgcga caatttgcga cggcgcgtgc agggccagac tggaggtggc aacgccaatc
     4981 agcaacgact gtttgcccgc cagttgttgt gccacgcggt tgggaatgta attcagctcc
     5041 gccatcgccg cttccacttt ttcccgcgtt ttcgcagaaa cgtggctggc ctggttcacc
     5101 acgcgggaaa cggtctgata agagacaccg gcatactctg cgacatcgta taacgttact
     5161 ggtttcacat tcaccaccct gaattgactc tcttccgggc gctatcatgc cataccgcga
     5221 aaggttttgc gccattcgat ggtgtccggg atctcgacgc tctcccttat gcgactcctg
     5281 cattaggaag cagcccagta gtaggttgag gccgttgagc accgccgccg caaggaatgg
     5341 tgcatgcaag gagatggcgc ccaacagtcc cccggccacg gggcctgcca ccatacccac
     5401 gccgaaacaa gcgctcatga gcccgaagtg gcgagcccga tcttccccat cggtgatgtc
     5461 ggcgatatag gcgccagcaa ccgcacctgt ggcgccggtg atgccggcca cgatgcgtcc
     5521 ggcg
//
