>Addgene plasmid #231064 | pTE5444 | addgene full sequence | sequence record 466059 | Addgene NGS Result
CAACGCCAATCAGCAACGACTGTTTGCCCGCCAGTTGTTGTGCCACGCGGTTGGGAATGTAATTCAGCTC
CGCCATCGCCGCTTCCACTTTTTCCCGCGTTTTCGCAGAAACGTGGCTGGCCTGGTTCACCACGCGGGAA
ACGGTCTGATAAGAGACACCGGCATACTCTGCGACATCGTATAACGTTACTGGTTTCACATTCACCACCC
TGAATTGACTCTCTTCCGGGCGCTATCATGCCATACCGCGAAAGGTTTTGCGCCATTCGATGGTGTCCGG
GATCTCGACGCTCTCCCTTATGCGACTCCTGCATTAGGAAGCAGCCCAGTAGTAGGTTGAGGCCGTTGAG
CACCGCCGCCGCAAGGAATGGTGCATGCAAGGAGATGGCGCCCAACAGTCCCCCGGCCACGGGGCCTGCC
ACCATACCCACGCCGAAACAAGCGCTCATGAGCCCGAAGTGGCGAGCCCGATCTTCCCCATCGGTGATGT
CGGCGATATAGGCGCCAGCAACCGCACCTGTGGCGCCGGTGATGCCGGCCACGATGCGTCCGGCGTAGAG
GATCGAGATCTCGATCCCGCGAAATTAATACGACTCACTATAGGGGAATTGTGAGCGGATAACAATTCCC
CTCTAGAAATAATTTTGTTTAACTTTAAGAAGGAGATATACCATGGGCCATCATCATCATCATCATCATC
ATCATCACAGCAGCGGCCATATCGAAGGTCGTCATGGGTCTCGAATGCCGCGTAAACGTTACAGCTGCGA
TTTTGAAACGACGACGAAAGTTGAAGATTGCCGTGTCTGGGCCTATGGTTATATGAACATCGAAGACCAT
TCAGAATATAAAATTGGCAACTCGCTGGATGAATTTATGGCGTGGGCGCTGAAAGTTCAGGCCGACCTGT
ACTTCCACAATCTGAAATTTGATGGTGCGTTCATTATCAACTGGCTGGAACGTAATGGCTTTAAATGGAG
CGCCGATGGTCTGCCGAACACCTATAATACGATTATCTCTCGTACCGGCCAATGGTATATGATTGATATC
TGCCTGGGCTACAAAGGTAAACGCAAAATTCATACCGTGATCTATGACAGCCTGAAAAAACTGCCGTTTC
CGGTGAAGAAAATTGCGAAAGATTTCAAACTGACCGTCCTGAAAGGCGATATTGACTATCACAAAGAACG
TCCGGTTGGTTACAAAATCACGCCGGAAGAATATGCGTACATTAAAAACGATATCCAGATTATCGCAGAA
GCTCTGCTGATTCAGTTTAAACAAGGCCTGGATCGCATGACCGCCGGCAGTGACTCCCTGAAAGATTTCA
AAGATATCATCACCACGAAAAAATTTAAGAAAGTGTTCCCGACCCTGAGCCTGGGTCTGGATAAAAAAGT
TCGTTATGCATACCGCGGCGGTTTTACGTGGCTGAACGACCGTTTCAAAGAAAAAGAAATTGGCGAGGGT
ATGGTCTTTGATGTGAATAGTCTGTATCCGGCTCAGATGTACTCCCGCCTGCTGCCGTATGGCGAACCGA
TCGTTTTCGAGGGTAAATATGTCTGGGATGAAGACTACCCGCTGCATATTCAGCACATCCGTTGTGAATT
TGAACTGAAAGAAGGCTATATTCCGACCATTCAAATCAAACGTAGCCGCTTCTATAAGGGTAACGAATAC
CTGAAAAGCTCTGGCGGTGAAATCGCAGACCTGTGGCTGAGTAACGTCGATCTGGAACTGATGAAAGAAC
ATTACGATCTGTACAACGTTGAATACATCTCCGGCCTGAAATTTAAAGCCACCACGGGTCTGTTTAAAGA
TTTCATTGACAAATGGACCTACATCAAAACCACGTCTGAAGGTGCAATCAAACAGCTGGCTAAACTGATG
CTGAACAGCCTGTATGGCAAATTTGCATCTAATCCGGATGTTACCGGTAAAGTCCCGTACCTGAAAGAAA
ATGGCGCTCTGGGTTTTCGCCTGGGCGAAGAAGAAACCAAAGATCCGGTGTATACGCCGATGGGTGTTTT
CATTACCGCGTGGGCACGTTACACCACCATCACCGCCGCACAAGCGTGCTATGACCGCATTATCTACTGT
GATACCGACTCAATTCATCTGACCGGCACGGAAATCCCGGATGTGATTAAAGATATCGTTGACCCGAAAA
AACTGGGTTATTGGGCACACGAATCGACCTTTAAACGTGCTAAATACCTGCGCCAGAAAACGTACATCCA
AGACATCTACATGAAAGAAGTCGATGGCAAACTGGTGGAAGGTTCACCGGATGACTATACCGACATTAAA
TTTTCGGTGAAATGCGCCGGCATGACCGATAAAATTAAGAAAGAAGTGACGTTCGAAAATTTCAAAGTGG
GTTTCAGTCGCAAAATGACCCCGAAACCGGTCCAAGTTCCGGGCGGCGTTGTGCTGGTCGATAACACCTT
CACGATCAAATAAGCTTTGAGACCACTCATCGCGACTAGTAGCGGCCGCTGCAGTCCGGCAAAAAAGGGC
AAGGTGTCACCACCCTGCCCTTTTTCTTTAAAACCGAAAAGATTACTTCGCGTTATGCAGGCTTCCTCGC
TCACTGACTCGCTGCGCTCGGTCGTTCGGCTGCGGCGAGCGGTATCAGCTCACTCAAAGGCGGTAATACG
GTTATCCACAGAATCAGGGGATAACGCAGGAAAGAACATGTGAGCAAAAGGCCAGCAAAAGGCCAGGAAC
CGTAAAAAGGCCGCGTTGCTGGCGTTTTTCCACAGGCTCCGCCCCCCTGACGAGCATCACAAAAATCGAC
GCTCAAGTCAGAGGTGGCGAAACCCGACAGGACTATAAAGATACCAGGCGTTTCCCCCTGGAAGCTCCCT
CGTGCGCTCTCCTGTTCCGACCCTGCCGCTTACCGGATACCTGTCCGCCTTTCTCCCTTCGGGAAGCGTG
GCGCTTTCTCATAGCTCACGCTGTAGGTATCTCAGTTCGGTGTAGGTCGTTCGCTCCAAGCTGGGCTGTG
TGCACGAACCCCCCGTTCAGCCCGACCGCTGCGCCTTATCCGGTAACTATCGTCTTGAGTCCAACCCGGT
AAGACACGACTTATCGCCACTGGCAGCAGCCACTGGTAACAGGATTAGCAGAGCGAGGTATGTAGGCGGT
GCTACAGAGTTCTTGAAGTGGTGGCCTAACTACGGCTACACTAGAAGAACAGTATTTGGTATCTGCGCTC
TGCTGAAGCCAGTTACCTTCGGAAAAAGAGTTGGTAGCTCTTGATCCGGCAAACAAACCACCGCTGGTAG
CGGTGGTTTTTTTGTTTGCAAGCAGCAGATTACGCGCAGAAAAAAAGGATCTCAAGAAGATCCTTTGATC
TTTTCTACGGGGTCTGACGCTCAGTGGAACGAAAACTCACGTTAAGGGATTTTGGTCATGAGATTATCAA
AAAGGATCTTCACCTAGATCCTTTTAAATTAAAAATGAAGTTTTAAATCAATCTAAAGTATATATGAGTA
AACTTGGTCTGACAGCTCGAGGCTTGGATTCTCACCAATAAAAAACGCCCGGCGGCAACCGAGCGTTCTG
AACAAATCCAGATGGAGTTCTGAGGTCATTACTGGATCTATCAACAGGAGTCCAAGCGAGCTCGATATCA
AATTACGCCCCGCCCTGCCACTCGTCGCAGTACTGTTGTAATTCATTAAGCATTCTGCCGACATGGAAGC
CATCACAAACGGCATGATGAACCTGAATCGCCAGCGGCATCAGCACCTTGTCGCCTTGCGTATAATATTT
GCCCATGGTGAAAACGGGGGCGAAGAAGTTGTCCATATTGGCCACGTTTAAATCAAAACTGGTGAAACTC
ACCCAGGGATTGGCTGATACGAAAAACATATTCTCAATAAACCCTTTAGGGAAATAGGCCAGGTTTTCAC
CGTAACACGCCACATCTTGCGAATATATGTGTAGAAACTGCCGGAAATCGTCGTGGTATTCACTCCAGAG
TGATGAAAACGTTTCAGTTTGCTCATGGAAAACGGTGTAACAAGGGTGAACACTATCCCATATCACCAGC
TCACCGTCTTTCATTGCCATACGAAATTCCGGATGAGCATTCATCAGGCGGGCAAGAATGTGAATAAAGG
CCGGATAAAACTTGTGCTTATTTTTCTTTACGGTCTTTAAAAAGGCCGTAATATCCAGCTGAACGGTCTG
GTTATAGGTACATTGAGCAACTGACTGAAATGCCTCAAAATGTTCTTTACGATGCCATTGGGATATATCA
ACGGTGGTATATCCAGTGATTTTTTTCTCCATTTTAGCTTCCTTAGCTCCTGAAAATCTCGATAACTCAA
AAAATACGCCCGGTAGTGATCTTATTTCATTATGGTGAAAGTTGGAACCTCTTACGTGCCCGATCAACTC
GAGTGCCACCTGACGTCTAAGAAACCATTATTATCATGACATTAACCTATAAAAATAGGCGTATCACGAG
GCAGAATTTCAGATAAAAAAAATCCTTAGCTTTCGCTAAGGATGATTTCTGGAATTCGCGGCCGCTTCTA
GAGCGATGAGTCTGGGTTGAAGGCTCTCAAGGGCATCGGTCGAGATCCCGGTGCCTAATGAGTGAGCTAA
CTTACATTAATTGCGTTGCGCTCACTGCCCGCTTTCCAGTCGGGAAACTGTCGTGCCAGCTGCATTAATG
AATCGGCCAACGCGCGGGGAGAGGCGGTTTGCGTATTGGGCGCCAGGGTGGTTTTTCTTTTCACCAGTGA
GACTGGCAACAGCTGATTGCCCTTCACCGCCTGGCCCTGAGAGAGTTGCAGCAAGCGGTCCACGCTGGTT
TGCCCCAGCAGGCGAAAATCCTGTTTGATGGTGGTTAACGGCGGGATATAACATGAGCTGTCTTCGGTAT
CGTCGTATCCCACTACCGAGATATCCGCACCAACGCGCAGCCCGGACTCGGTAATGGCGCGCATTGCGCC
CAGCGCCATCTGATCGTTGGCAACCAGCATCGCAGTGGGAACGATGCCCTCATTCAGCATTTGCATGGTT
TGTTGAAAACCGGACATGGCACTCCAGTCGCCTTCCCGTTCCGCTATCGGCTGAATTTGATTGCGAGTGA
GATATTTATGCCAGCCAGCCAGACGCAGACGCGCCGAGACAGAACTTAATGGGCCCGCTAACAGCGCGAT
TTGCTGGTGACCCAATGCGACCAGATGCTCCACGCCCAGTCGCGTACCGTCTTCATGGGAGAAAATAATA
CTGTTGATGGGTGTCTGGTCAGAGACATCAAGAAATAACGCCGGAACATTAGTGCAGGCAGCTTCCACAG
CAATGGCATCCTGGTCATCCAGCGGATAGTTAATGATCAGCCCACTGACGCGTTGCGCGAGAAGATTGTG
CACCGCCGCTTTACAGGCTTCGACGCCGCTTCGTTCTACCATCGACACCACCACGCTGGCACCCAGTTGA
TCGGCGCGAGATTTAATCGCCGCGACAATTTGCGACGGCGCGTGCAGGGCCAGACTGGAGGTGG
Features (pLannotate 1.2.2; 17 found; start..end, strand, type, name):
    200..277     -  promoter       lacI promoter: lacI
    285..564     -  CDS            TcR (fragment): tetracycline efflux protein; tet; confers resistance to tetracycline
    586..604     +  promoter       T7 promoter: promoter for bacteriophage T7 RNA polymerase
    605..629     +  protein_bind   lac operator: The lac repressor binds to the lac operator to inhibit transcription in E. coli. This inhibition can be relieved by adding lactose or isopropyl-β-D-thiogalactopyranoside (IPTG). lac repressor encoded by lacI
    644..666     +  RBS            RBS: efficient ribosome binding site from bacteriophage T7 gene 10 (Olins and Rangwala, 1989)
    679..696     +  CDS            capTEV™ (fragment): composite tag for in vivo biotinylation, TEV protease cleavage, and 6xHis tagging
    745..2460    +  CDS            2: DPOL_BPPH2 - Experimental evidence at protein level: Swiss-Prot protein existence level 1. Polymerase responsible for protein-primed viral DNA replication by strand displacement with high processivity and fidelity (PubMed:3863101) (PubMed:2498321). To start replication, the DNA polymerase forms a heterodimer with a free primer terminal protein (TP), recognizes the replication origins at both 5' ends of the linear chromosome, and initiates replication using as primer the OH-group of Ser-232 of the TP (PubMed:22210885). This polymerase possesses three enzymatic activities: DNA synthesis (polymer
   2485..2504    +  misc_feature   BioBrick suffix: universal suffix for all parts
   2505..2562    +  terminator     his operon terminator: This putative transcriptin terminator from the E. coli his operon has a 2-bp deletion introduced during synthesis. Its efficiency has not been determined.
   2757..3345    -  rep_origin     ori: high-copy-number ColE1/pMB1/pBR322/pUC origin of replication
   3528..3622    -  terminator     lambda t0 terminator: transcription terminator from phage lambda
   3646..4302    -  CDS            cat: CAT_ECOLX - Experimental evidence at protein level: Swiss-Prot protein existence level 1. This enzyme is an effector of chloramphenicol resistance in bacteria. From Escherichia coli. This protein is used as a marker in many commonly used cloning vectors, such as pACYC184.
   4303..4400    -  promoter       cat promoter: promoter of the E. coli cat gene encoding chloramphenicol acetyltransferase
   4486..4529    -  terminator     bacterial terminator: putative bacterial transcription terminator
   4532..4553    +  misc_feature   BioBrick prefix: BioBrick prefix for parts that do not start with "ATG"
   4608..4629    -  protein_bind   CAP binding site: CAP binding activates transcription in the presence of cAMP. E. coli catabolite activator protein
   4642..199     -  CDS            lacI (across the origin): lac repressor; lacI; The lac repressor binds to the lac operator to inhibit transcription in E. coli. This inhibition can be relieved by adding lactose or isopropyl-β-D-thiogalactopyranoside (IPTG).
