[The description below was written by a language model from this plasmid's Addgene catalogue record, the feature table of its GenBank file and pLannotate feature annotations shown in this document.]
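Description:
pTE5444 is a 5,524 bp bacterial expression plasmid built by Golden Gate assembly into a pET16b-derived entry vector, in which the original sfGFP placeholder named in the backbone has been replaced by a variant of the phi29 DNA polymerase (phage gene product p2) called "PovSak". It replicates from a pMB1/ColE1-type origin and is selected with chloramphenicol through a cat gene driven by its own promoter and followed by the lambda t0 terminator. The catalogue lists the copy number as unknown. A short tetracycline-resistance gene fragment detected upstream of the expression cassette appears to be a non-functional backbone remnant.

The expression cassette follows the classic pET design. A T7 promoter with an adjacent lac operator drives transcription, and the T7 gene 10 leader and ribosome binding site support efficient translation. A plasmid-borne lacI gene, whose promoter is annotated as lacIq in the depositor's record, supplies repressor, so expression depends on T7 RNA polymerase and is inducible with IPTG. The open reading frame encodes an N-terminal 10x His tag for affinity purification and a Factor Xa cleavage site for tag removal, followed by the polymerase. The depositor's record marks seven substitutions in the polymerase: M8R, V51A, M97T, G197D, E221K, K555T and D570N. The purpose line names a T7 terminator downstream, whereas automated annotation of the same region identifies a his operon terminator flanked by a BioBrick suffix.

Phi29 DNA polymerase is a highly processive, strand-displacing enzyme that carries out protein-primed replication. The plasmid is intended for producing the tagged PovSak variant, and the associated work concerns control of DNA replication coupled to in vitro transcription-translation. The record does not state what properties the mutations confer.
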