Addgene plasmid #231064: pTE5444
Purpose: Expression vector for 10x-phi29 DNA polymerase (PovSak): PT7-lacO-g10leader-10xHis-p2 povsak-T7 terminator, CamR
Depositing lab: Tobias Erb. Depositing organization: Max Planck Institute for Terrestrial Microbiology. Publication: Genetically encoded control of in vitro transcription-translation coupled DNA replication. Barthel S, Hoffmann-Becking M, Karimov IG, Erb TJ. bioRxiv 2025.07.08.663768; doi: 10.1101/2025.07.08.663768.
Backbone
  Vector backbone: pME_G_E_0008_pET16b_entry vector_sfGFP
  Vector type: Bacterial Expression
Growth in bacteria
  Bacterial resistance: Chloramphenicol, 25 μg/mL
  Growth temperature: 37°C
  Growth strain: DH5alpha
  Copy number: Unknown
Gene/Insert
  Gene/Insert name: PT7-lacO-g10lead-10xHisTag-phi29 DNAP_PovSak
  Promoter: PT7-lacO
  Tag / fusion protein: 10x His-tag + Factor Xa recognition site (N terminal on backbone)
  Cloning method: Golden Gate
  Sequencing primers: 5′ ATGCGTCCGGCGTAG; 3′ GAAGCCTGCATAACGCGAAG
Terms and licenses: Academic/Nonprofit Terms; Industry Terms: Not Available to Industry
Depositor comments: Please visit https://doi.org/10.1101/2025.07.08.663768 bioRxiv preprint.
How to cite: pTE5444 was a gift from Tobias Erb (Addgene plasmid # 231064 ; http://n2t.net/addgene:231064 ; RRID:Addgene_231064)
